Addgene plasmid #80024: pmCherry-Vinculin
Purpose: Mammalian expression of mCherry-vinculin
Depositing lab: Chinten James Lim. Depositing organization: University of British Columbia. Publication: Two modes of integrin activation form a binary molecular switch in adhesion maturation. Lee HS, Anekal P, Lim CJ, Liu CC, Ginsberg MH. Mol Biol Cell. 2013 May;24(9):1354-62. doi: 10.1091/mbc.E12-09-0695. Epub 2013 Mar 6. PubMed 23468527.
Backbone
  Vector backbone: pEGFP
  Vector type: Mammalian Expression
Growth in bacteria
  Bacterial resistance: Kanamycin, 50 μg/mL
  Growth temperature: 37°C
  Growth strain: DH5alpha
  Copy number: High Copy
Gene/Insert
  Gene/Insert name: vinculin
  Species: G. gallus (chicken)
  Entrez Gene: VCL (a.k.a. VINC1)
  Promoter: CMV
  Tag / fusion protein: mCherry (N terminal on backbone)
  Cloning method: Unknown
  Sequencing primers: 5′ mCherry-F; 3′ BGH-Rev
Terms and licenses: Academic/Nonprofit Terms; Industry Terms: Not Available to Industry
How to cite: pmCherry-Vinculin was a gift from Chinten James Lim (Addgene plasmid # 80024 ; http://n2t.net/addgene:80024 ; RRID:Addgene_80024)
