[The description below was written by a language model from this plasmid's Addgene catalogue record.]
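Description:
pmCherry-Vinculin is a mammalian expression plasmid built on a pEGFP-type backbone in which the fluorescent protein position is occupied by mCherry rather than EGFP. It is maintained in E. coli as a high-copy plasmid under kanamycin selection. No feature table is provided with the record, so the origin of replication, polyadenylation signal and any mammalian selection cassette are not explicitly documented. The listing of a BGH reverse primer for sequencing suggests a bovine growth hormone polyadenylation region may lie downstream of the insert, but this is not confirmed.

The payload is the chicken (Gallus gallus) vinculin coding sequence (VCL), placed under control of the CMV promoter, a strong constitutive promoter widely used for transient expression in cultured mammalian cells. mCherry, a monomeric red fluorescent protein, is supplied by the backbone and fused to the N terminus of vinculin, so a single transcript yields an mCherry-vinculin fusion protein. The cloning method, and therefore the junction or linker between the two parts, is not recorded.

Vinculin is a cytoskeletal adaptor protein that localises to focal adhesions and links integrin-associated complexes to actin, so a fluorescently tagged version serves as a live-cell marker for adhesion structures. The associated publication concerns integrin activation and adhesion maturation, which fits use of the construct to visualise vinculin recruitment and adhesion dynamics by fluorescence microscopy. The red tag also allows it to be combined with green-labelled partners.
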