>Addgene plasmid #80024 | pmCherry-Vinculin | addgene partial sequence | sequence record 152432 | mCherry-F 5'-ccccgtaatgcagaagaaga-3'
CTCTCGAGCGGATGTACCCCGAGGACGGCGCCCTGAAGGGCGAGATCAAGCAGAGGCTGAAGCTGAAGGA
CGGCGGCCACTACGACGCTGAGGTCAAGACCACCTACAAGGCCAAGAAGCCCGTGCAGCTGCCCGGCGCC
TACAACGTCAACATCAAGTTGGACATCACCTCCCACAACGAGGACTACACCATCGTGGAACAGTACGAAC
GCGCCGAGGGCCGCCACTCCACCGGCGGCATGGACGAGCTGTACAAGACTCGAGCTATGGATGATGATAA
TTCTCCCGTCTTCCACACGCGCACCATCGAGAGCATCTTGGAGCCCGTGGCTCAGCAGATCTCCCACCTG
GTCATCATGCACGAGGAGGGGGAGGTAGACGGCAAGGCCATCCCGGACCTCACCGCCCCCGTGTCGGCCG
TGCAGGCCGCTGTCAGCAACCTGGTGCGGGTTGGAAAAGAAACTGTGCAGACAACAGAAGACCAGATCTT
GAAAAGGGATATGCCACCAGCATTCATCAAAGTAGAGAATGCCTGCACCAAGCTCGTTCGAGCAGCCCAG
ATGCTGCAAGCAGATCCTTATTCAGTACCAGCTCGTGACTACCTAATTGATGGATCAAGAGGCATCCTTT
CTGGAACATCAGACTTACTTCTGACATTTGATGAAGCGGAGGTCCGTAAAATCATCCGTGTCTGCAAAGG
AATATTGGAATATCTGACTGTGGCAGAAGTAGTAGAGACTATGGAGGATTTGGTGACATATACAAAGAAT
CTAGGGCCAGGAATGACAAAGATGGCGAAAATGATCGATGAGAGACAACAGGAATTAACTCATCAGGAAC
ATAGGGTTATGCTGGTGAACTCCATGAATACTGTGAAGGAGCTATTGCCTGTACTTATTTCAGCTATGAA
GATCTTTGTAACCACAAAAAACACTAAAAGCCAGGGAATAGAAGAGGCCTTGAAAAATCGCAATTTCACA
GTAGAGAAAATGAGTGCTGAGATAAATGAAATAATCCGTGTATTACAACTCACTTCCTGGGATG
