>Addgene plasmid #80024 | pmCherry-Vinculin | addgene partial sequence | sequence record 153619 | SV40pA-R 5'-GAAATTTGTGATGCTATTGC-3'
GCTGCAATAAACAAGTTAACAACAACAATTGCATTCATTTTATGTTTCAGGTTCAGGGGGAGGTGTGGGA
GGTTTTTTAAAGCAAGTAAAACCTCTACAAATGTGGTATGGCTGATTATGATCAGTTATCTAGATCCGGT
GGATCCCGGGCCCGCGGTACCGTCGACTTACTGATACCATGGGGTCTTTCTGACCCAGCGCAGAGTGAAT
CCGGCATCTGTTCTTATCTTAATGGATGCTGCTTCAGCTTCTCTCACAGTTTCCTTCACAGACTGCATGA
GGTTCTGGGCGTTATGAACCAACATCTCAGTTGCCTGTTCTGATTCTTCATCGCTGATGTTAGTCCTGCC
CAGCATGGTAGCTTTCACTGTGGAAAGAATTTTGAGCTGCGTGCTGATGGTTGGGATTCGCTCACAGACC
TGTAAGAGGTTTGTTCTAATGCGTTTATCAGTACATTGCTTGGCCACCTCTTTGGCCAATCGAGTGACTT
CATCCGATGCCTTAGCAATATCTTTTGCACACTGGATGAGGGCACGCTTGTTTCCGCTGCCTCCTCGCAC
CAGGCGTGACATCTCAGCCATGAGCAGCGCCATTCGTTTAGCAGCAGCAATGATGTCGTTACCCTTGCTA
GACCATTTCCGAGCCTCGTCATGCAACTGCCTAGCAGCCATCATCATGGGCTGATTAATAGCTTCTCCTG
CTTTCTGCTCTGGGAACTCCTCATCTTTTTCTTCAGGGGGTGGTGGTCTGGGTGGGGGAACCTCACCTTC
TGGAAGTGGTGGTTTTGGAGGAGCAAGCTCATCAGTCAGATGGAGATGCTCTAGGTCAGGAGGAGGAGGG
GGAAAGTCTGGCTCCTGAGGCTGAAAGGCTTCTCTGACTTTGGCCACAGCTCCCAGAATCCTGTATCCAG
AATCCAAGAAACTCTTCTGCAAACCAGGATCAGAGATATTTCCTGCTACAGCTTTAGCATCATACACGTG
A
